>Addgene plasmid #224285 | pcDNA3.1(+) R-Ras1(WT) | addgene full sequence | sequence record 445662 | Addgene NGS Result
GACGGATCGGGAGATCTCCCGATCCCCTATGGTGCACTCTCAGTACAATCTGCTCTGATGCCGCATAGTT
AAGCCAGTATCTGCTCCCTGCTTGTGTGTTGGAGGTCGCTGAGTAGTGCGCGAGCAAAATTTAAGCTACA
ACAAGGCAAGGCTTGACCGACAATTGCATGAAGAATCTGCTTAGGGTTAGGCGTTTTGCGCTGCTTCGCG
ATGTACGGGCCAGATATACGCGTTGACATTGATTATTGACTAGTTATTAATAGTAATCAATTACGGGGTC
ATTAGTTCATAGCCCATATATGGAGTTCCGCGTTACATAACTTACGGTAAATGGCCCGCCTGGCTGACCG
CCCAACGACCCCCGCCCATTGACGTCAATAATGACGTATGTTCCCATAGTAACGCCAATAGGGACTTTCC
ATTGACGTCAATGGGTGGAGTATTTACGGTAAACTGCCCACTTGGCAGTACATCAAGTGTATCATATGCC
AAGTACGCCCCCTATTGACGTCAATGACGGTAAATGGCCCGCCTGGCATTATGCCCAGTACATGACCTTA
TGGGACTTTCCTACTTGGCAGTACATCTACGTATTAGTCATCGCTATTACCATGGTGATGCGGTTTTGGC
AGTACATCAATGGGCGTGGATAGCGGTTTGACTCACGGGGATTTCCAAGTCTCCACCCCATTGACGTCAA
TGGGAGTTTGTTTTGGCACCAAAATCAACGGGACTTTCCAAAATGTCGTAACAACTCCGCCCCATTGACG
CAAATGGGCGGTAGGCGTGTACGGTGGGAGGTCTATATAAGCAGAGCTCTCTGGCTAACTAGAGAACCCA
CTGCTTACTGGCTTATCGAAATTAATACGACTCACTATAGGGAGACCCAAGCTGGCTAGCGTTTAAACTT
AAGCTTGCCACCATGAGCAGCGGGGCGGCGTCCGGGACAGGGCGGGGGCGGCCCCGGGGCGGGGGACCTG
GGCCCGGGGACCCCCCGCCCAGCGAGACACACAAGCTGGTGGTCGTGGGCGGCGGCGGCGTGGGCAAGAG
CGCGCTGACCATCCAGTTCATCCAGTCCTACTTCGTGTCTGACTACGACCCCACTATTGAGGACTCCTAC
ACGAAGATCTGCAGTGTGGATGGCATCCCAGCCCGGCTGGACATCCTGGACACCGCGGGCCAGGAAGAGT
TCGGGGCCATGAGAGAGCAGTACATGCGTGCTGGCCACGGCTTCCTGCTGGTGTTCGCCATTAACGACCG
GCAGAGTTTCAACGAGGTGGGCAAGCTCTTCACGCAGATTCTGCGGGTCAAGGACCGCGACGACTTCCCC
GTTGTGTTGGTCGGGAACAAGGCAGATCTGGAGTCACAGCGCCAGGTCCCCCGATCAGAAGCCTCTGCCT
TCGGCGCCTCCCACCACGTGGCCTACTTTGAGGCCTCGGCCAAACTGCGTCTCAACGTGGACGAGGCTTT
TGAGCAGCTGGTGCGGGCTGTCCGGAAATACCAGGAACAAGAGCTCCCACCGAGCCCTCCCAGTGCCCCC
AGGAAGAAGGGCGGGGGCTGCCCCTGCGTCCTCCTGTAGACCCGCTGATCAGCCTCGACTGTGCCTTCTA
GTTGCCAGCCATCTGTTGTTTGCCCCTCCCCCGTGCCTTCCTTGACCCTGGAAGGTGCCACTCCCACTGT
CCTTTCCTAATAAAATGAGGAAATTGCATCGCATTGTCTGAGTAGGTGTCATTCTATTCTGGGGGGTGGG
GTGGGGCAGGACAGCAAGGGGGAGGATTGGGAAGACAATAGCAGGCATGCTGGGGATGCGGTGGGCTCTA
TGGCTTCTGAGGCGGAAAGAACCAGCTGGGGCTCTAGGGGGTATCCCC
[124 nt withheld, positions 1869-1992]
C
[91 nt withheld, positions 1994-2084]
A
[49 nt withheld, positions 2086-2134]
CCTTTGACGTTGGAGTCCACGTTCTTT
[37 nt withheld, positions 2162-2198]
ACCCTATCTCGGTCTATTCTTTTGATTTATAAGGGATTTTGCCGATTTCGGCCTATTGGTTAAAAAATGA
GCTGATTTAACAAAAATTTAACGCGAATTAATTCTGTGGAATGTGTGTCAGTTAGGGTGTGGAAAGTCCC
CAGGCTCCCCAGCAGGCAGAAGTATGCAAAGCATGCATCTCAATTAGTCAGCAACCAGGTGTGGAAAGTC
CCCAGGCTCCCCAGCAGGCAGAAGTATGCAAAGCATGCATCTCAATTAGTCAGCAACCATAGTCCCGCCC
CTAACTCCGCCCATCCCGCCCCTAACTCCGCCCAGTTCCGCCCATTCTCCGCCCCATGGCTGACTAATTT
TTTTTATTTATGCAGAGGCCGAGGCCGCCTCTGCCTCTGAGCTATTCCAGAAGTAGTGAGGAGGCTTTTT
TGGAGGCCTAGGCTTTTGCAAAAAGCTCCCGGGAGCTTGTATATCCATTTTCGGATCTGATCAAGAGACA
GGATGAGGATCGTTTCGCATGATTGAACAAGATGGATTGCACGCAGGTTCTCCGGCCGCTTGGGTGGAGA
GGCTATTCGGCTATGACTGGGCACAACAGACAATCGGCTGCTCTGATGCCGCCGTGTTCCGGCTGTCAGC
GCAGGGGCGCCCGGTTCTTTTTGTCAAGACCGACCTGTCCGGTGCCCTGAATGAACTGCAGGACGAGGCA
GCGCGGCTATCGTGGCTGGCCACGACGGGCGTTCCTTGCGCAGCTGTGCTCGACGTTGTCACTGAAGCGG
GAAGGGACTGGCTGCTATTGGGCGAAGTGCCGGGGCAGGATCTCCTGTCATCTCACCTTGCTCCTGCCGA
GAAAGTATCCATCATGGCTGATGCAATGCGGCGGCTGCATACGCTTGATCCGGCTACCTGCCCATTCGAC
CACCAAGCGAAACATCGCATCGAGCGAGCACGTACTCGGATGGAAGCCGGTCTTGTCGATCAGGATGATC
TGGACGAAGAGCATCAGGGGCTCGCGCCAGCCGAACTGTTCGCCAGGCTCAAGGCGCGCATGCCCGACGG
CGAGGATCTCGTCGTGACCCATGGCGATGCCTGCTTGCCGAATATCATGGTGGAAAATGGCCGCTTTTCT
GGATTCATCGACTGTGGCCGGCTGGGTGTGGCGGACCGCTATCAGGACATAGCGTTGGCTACCCGTGATA
TTGCTGAAGAGCTTGGCGGCGAATGGGCTGACCGCTTCCTCGTGCTTTACGGTATCGCCGCTCCCGATTC
GCAGCGCATCGCCTTCTATCGCCTTCTTGACGAGTTCTTCTGAGCGGGACTCTGGGGTTCGAAATGACCG
ACCAAGCGACGCCCAACCTGCCATCACGAGATTTCGATTCCACCGCCGCCTTCTATGAAAGGTTGGGCTT
CGGAATCGTTTTCCGGGACGCCGGCTGGATGATCCTCCAGCGCGGGGATCTCATGCTGGAGTTCTTCGCC
CACCCCAACTTGTTTATTGCAGCTTATAATGGTTACAAATAAAGCAATAGCATCACAAATTTCACAAATA
AAGCATTTTTTTCACTGCATTCTAGTTGTGGTTTGTCCAAACTCATCAATGTATCTTATCATGTCTGTAT
ACCGTCGACCTCTAGCTAGAGCTTGGCGTAATCATGGTCATAGCTGTTTCCTGTGTGAAATTGTTATCCG
CTCACAATTCCACACAACATACGAGCCGGAAGCATAAAGTGTAAAGCCTGGGGTGCCTAATGAGTGAGCT
AACTCACATTAATTGCGTTGCGCTCACTGCCCGCTTTCCAGTCGGGAAACCTGTCGTGCCAGCTGCATTA
ATGAATCGGCCAACGCGCGGGGAGAGGCGGTTTGCGTATTGGGCGCTCTTCCGCTTCCTCGCTCACTGAC
TCGCTGCGCTCGGTCGTTCGGCTGCGGCGAGCGGTATCAGCTCACTCAAAGGCGGTAATACGGTTATCCA
CAGAATCAGGGGATAACGCAGGAAAGAACATGTGAGCAAAAGGCCAGCAAAAGGCCAGGAACCGTAAAAA
GGCCGCGTTGCTGGCGTTTTTCCATAGGCTCCGCCCCCCTGACGAGCATCACAAAAATCGACGCTCAAGT
CAGAGGTGGCGAAACCCGACAGGACTATAAAGATACCAGGCGTTTCCCCCTGGAAGCTCCCTCGTGCGCT
CTCCTGTTCCGACCCTGCCGCTTACCGGATACCTGTCCGCCTTTCTCCCTTCGGGAAGCGTGGCGCTTTC
TCATAGCTCACGCTGTAGGTATCTCAGTTCGGTGTAGGTCGTTCGCTCCAAGCTGGGCTGTGTGCACGAA
CCCCCCGTTCAGCCCGACCGCTGCGCCTTATCCGGTAACTATCGTCTTGAGTCCAACCCGGTAAGACACG
ACTTATCGCCACTGGCAGCAGCCACTGGTAACAGGATTAGCAGAGCGAGGTATGTAGGCGGTGCTACAGA
GTTCTTGAAGTGGTGGCCTAACTACGGCTACACTAGAAGAACAGTATTTGGTATCTGCGCTCTGCTGAAG
CCAGTTACCTTCGGAAAAAGAGTTGGTAGCTCTTGATCCGGCAAACAAACCACCGCTGGTAGCGGTGGTT
TTTTTGTTTGCAAGCAGCAGATTACGCGCAGAAAAAAAGGATCTCAAGAAGATCCTTTGATCTTTTCTAC
GGGGTCTGACGCTCAGTGGAACGAAAACTCACGTTAAGGGATTTTGGTCATGAGATTATCAAAAAGGATC
TTCACCTAGATCCTTTTAAATTAAAAATGAAGTTTTAAATCAATCTAAAGTATATATGAGTAAACTTGGT
CTGACAGTTACCAATGCTTAATCAGTGAGGCACCTATCTCAGCGATCTGTCTATTTCGTTCATCCATAGT
TGCCTGACTCCCCGTCGTGTAGATAACTACGATACGGGAGGGCTTACCATCTGGCCCCAGTGCTGCAATG
ATACCGCGAGACCCACGCTCACCGGCTCCAGATTTATCAGCAATAAACCAGCCAGCCGGAAGGGCCGAGC
GCAGAAGTGGTCCTGCAACTTTATCCGCCTCCATCCAGTCTATTAATTGTTGCCGGGAAGCTAGAGTAAG
TAGTTCGCCAGTTAATAGTTTGCGCAACGTTGTTGCCATTGCTACAGGCATCGTGGTGTCACGCTCGTCG
TTTGGTATGGCTTCATTCAGCTCCGGTTCCCAACGATCAAGGCGAGTTACATGATCCCCCATGTTGTGCA
AAAAAGCGGTTAGCTCCTTCGGTCCTCCGATCGTTGTCAGAAGTAAGTTGGCCGCAGTGTTATCACTCAT
GGTTATGGCAGCACTGCATAATTCTCTTACTGTCATGCCATCCGTAAGATGCTTTTCTGTGACTGGTGAG
TACTCAACCAAGTCATTCTGAGAATAGTGTATGCGGCGACCGAGTTGCTCTTGCCCGGCGTCAATACGGG
ATAATACCGCGCCACATAGCAGAACTTTAAAAGTGCTCATCATTGGAAAACGTTCTTCGGGGCGAAAACT
CTCAAGGATCTTACCGCTGTTGAGATCCAGTTCGATGTAACCCACTCGTGCACCCAACTGATCTTCAGCA
TCTTTTACTTTCACCAGCGTTTCTGGGTGAGCAAAAACAGGAAGGCAAAATGCCGCAAAAAAGGGAATAA
GGGCGACACGGAAATGTTGAATACTCATACTCTTCCTTTTTCAATATTATTGAAGCATTTATCAGGGTTA
TTGTCTCATGAGCGGATACATATTTGAATGTATTTAGAAAAATAAACAAATAGGGGTTCCGCGCACATTT
CCCCGAAAAGTGCCACCTGACGTC
Features (pLannotate 1.2.2; 20 found; start..end, strand, type, name):
     28..80      -  misc_feature   bom (fragment): basis of mobility region from pBR322
    235..614     +  enhancer       CMV enhancer: human cytomegalovirus immediate early enhancer
    615..818     +  promoter       CMV promoter: human cytomegalovirus (CMV) immediate early promoter
    814..847     +  LTR            5' LTR (truncated) (fragment): truncated 5' long terminal repeat (LTR) from HIV-1
    863..881     +  promoter       T7 promoter: promoter for bacteriophage T7 RNA polymerase
    923..1576    +  CDS            RRAS: RRAS_HUMAN - Experimental evidence at protein level: Swiss-Prot protein existence level 1. Regulates the organization of the actin cytoskeleton (PubMed:16537651, PubMed:18270267). With OSPBL3, modulates integrin beta-1 (ITGB1) activity (PubMed:18270267). From Homo sapiens (Human).
   1599..1823    +  polyA_signal   bGH poly(A) signal: bovine growth hormone polyadenylation signal
   1827..1848    +  promoter       SV40 promoter (fragment): SV40 enhancer and early promoter
   1869..2297    +  rep_origin     f1 ori (sequence partly withheld): f1 bacteriophage origin of replication; arrow indicates direction of (+) strand synthesis
   2311..2640    +  promoter       SV40 promoter: SV40 enhancer and early promoter
   2707..3498    +  CDS            neo: KKA2_KLEPN - Also known as kan, nptII. Experimental evidence at protein level: Swiss-Prot protein existence level 1. Resistance to kanamycin, neomycin, paromomycin, ribostamycin, butirosin and gentamicin B. From Klebsiella pneumoniae.
   3522..3680    +  CDS            ble (fragment): BLE_KLEPN - Experimental evidence at protein level: Swiss-Prot protein existence level 1. Binding protein with a strong affinity to the bleomycin family of antibiotics. Binds to CL990; an antimitotic-antibiotic compound. From Klebsiella pneumoniae.
   3675..3796    +  polyA_signal   SV40 poly(A) signal: SV40 polyadenylation signal
   3869..3885    -  protein_bind   lac operator: The lac repressor binds to the lac operator to inhibit transcription in E. coli. This inhibition can be relieved by adding lactose or isopropyl-β-D-thiogalactopyranoside (IPTG). lac repressor encoded by lacI
   3893..3923    -  promoter       lac promoter: promoter for the E. coli lac operon
   3938..3959    -  protein_bind   CAP binding site: CAP binding activates transcription in the presence of cAMP. E. coli catabolite activator protein
   3972..4064    -  CDS            lacI (fragment): lac repressor; lacI; The lac repressor binds to the lac operator to inhibit transcription in E. coli. This inhibition can be relieved by adding lactose or isopropyl-β-D-thiogalactopyranoside (IPTG).
   4247..4835    -  rep_origin     ori: high-copy-number ColE1/pMB1/pBR322/pUC origin of replication
   5006..5866    -  CDS            AmpR: β-lactamase; bla; confers resistance to ampicillin, carbenicillin, and related antibiotics
   5867..5971    -  promoter       AmpR promoter: bla
