[The description below was written by a language model from this plasmid's Addgene catalogue record and pLannotate feature annotations shown in this document.]
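Description:
pcDNA3.1(+) R-Ras1(WT) is a mammalian expression plasmid of about 6.0 kb that carries the wild-type human RRAS coding sequence (R-Ras, a Ras-family small GTPase) in the pcDNA3.1(+) backbone. The insert was produced by gene synthesis. In E. coli the plasmid replicates from a high-copy ColE1/pUC-type origin and is selected with ampicillin through the β-lactamase gene and its native promoter. An f1 phage origin is also present, which allows single-stranded DNA production.

The RRAS open reading frame, annotated as a roughly 650 bp CDS, lies downstream of the human cytomegalovirus immediate-early enhancer and promoter and is followed by the bovine growth hormone polyadenylation signal. This arrangement gives strong constitutive expression in transfected mammalian cells. A T7 promoter between the CMV promoter and the insert permits in vitro transcription or serves as a sequencing primer site. No epitope tag or reporter is annotated, so the protein appears to be expressed untagged, although the record does not say this explicitly. A second cassette, made up of the SV40 early promoter, the neomycin phosphotransferase gene and the SV40 poly(A) signal, provides G418 selection for stable mammalian lines. The short hits annotated as HIV-1 LTR, ble, lacI, lac promoter/operator and bom fragments are most likely backbone remnants or partial sequence matches rather than functional elements.

The associated publication concerns targeting Ras-, Rho- and Rab-family GTPases through a conserved cryptic pocket. The construct therefore probably serves to express wild-type R-Ras in cells, for example as a reference for such studies, though the record does not describe specific experiments.
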