Addgene plasmid #224285: pcDNA3.1(+) R-Ras1(WT)
Depositing lab: Kevan Shokat. Publication: Targeting Ras-, Rho-, and Rab-family GTPases via a conserved cryptic pocket. Morstein J, Bowcut V, Fernando M, Yang Y, Zhu L, Jenkins ML, Evans JT, Guiley KZ, Peacock DM, Krahnke S, Lin Z, Taran KA, Huang BJ, Stephen AG, Burke JE, Lightstone FC, Shokat KM. Cell. 2024 Sep 6:S0092-8674(24)00908-5. doi: 10.1016/j.cell.2024.08.017. PubMed 39255801.
Backbone
  Vector backbone: pcDNA3.1(+)
  Vector type: Mammalian Expression
Growth in bacteria
  Bacterial resistance: Ampicillin, 100 μg/mL
  Growth temperature: 37°C
  Growth strain: DH5alpha
  Copy number: Unknown
Gene/Insert
  Gene/Insert name: R-Ras1
  Species: H. sapiens (human)
  Entrez Gene: RRAS (a.k.a. R-Ras)
  Cloning method: Gene Synthesis
Terms and licenses: Academic/Nonprofit Terms; Industry Terms: Not Available to Industry
How to cite: pcDNA3.1(+) R-Ras1(WT) was a gift from Kevan Shokat (Addgene plasmid # 224285 ; http://n2t.net/addgene:224285 ; RRID:Addgene_224285)
